>Addgene plasmid #106379 | pMOTag-M9-4H | addgene full sequence | sequence record 204790 | Addgene NGS Result
CGCCCAATACGCAAACCGCCTCTCCCCGCGCGTTGGCCGATTCATTAATGCAGCTGGCACGACAGGTTTC
CCGACTGGAAAGCGGGCAGTGAGCGCAACGCAATTAATGTGAGTTAGCTCACTCATTAGGCACCCCAGGC
TTTACACTTTATGCTTCCGGCTCGTATGTTGTGTGGAATTGTGAGCGGATAACAATTTCACACAGGAAAC
AGCTATGACCATGATTACGCCAAGCTCGAAATTAACCCTCACTAAAGGGAACAAAAGCTGGTACCGGGCC
CCCCCTCGAGTACCCTTACGATGTGCCTGATTACGCGTACCCATACGACGTGCCAGACTACGCATACCCG
TACGATGTGCCCGATTACGCATAGTCGACTGAGTAATTATCCCGCCCGAACTAAGCGCCCGGAAAAAGGC
TTAGTTGACGAGGATGGAGGTTATCGAATTTTCGGCGGATGCCTCCCGGCTGAGTGTGCAGATCACAGCC
GTAAGGATTTCTTCAAACCAAGGGGGTGACTCCTTGAACAAAGAGAAATCACATGATCTGTCGACAAAGT
GTGACAACGTCGCACCATGTGTAGGTTTTCATTTATGTTCTTTCTTTCTTTCTTTTGTGAATTTGTTTTC
TGTCTCAAATGTTTTTAATTCGCTTGGGACCTATGTTTTTCTTGTTTTTTTGCTCACCCTTTGTGTAGGA
GGCACCCTGTCACGTCTGTGGTTGCGTGTATGCCTTCCTTCCCCTTATTCGCTTCTTCCTGTCGTGTCAC
ACCTCTTTCTCCCTCTCCCTTTCCGCCTTTTCTTTCAATCTTGTTTTCTCGACCAGCCCTACTAGAGGAG
AAAGAATAGTAACCCTTTCATCAAAGAAAATAGTTCAAACGAATTGCTAGCTTAAGCTTGATCTAGAACT
AGTGATGAAAAAGCCTGAACTCACCGCGACGTCTGTCGAGAAGTTTCTGATCGAAAAGTTCGACAGCGTC
TCCGACCTGATGCAGCTCTCGGAGGGCGAAGAATCTCGTGCTTTCAGCTTCGATGTAGGAGGGCGTGGAT
ATGTCCTGCGGGTAAATAGCTGCGCCGATGGTTTCTACAAAGATCGTTATGTTTATCGGCACTTTGCATC
GGCCGCGCTCCCGATTCCGGAAGTGCTTGACATTGGGGAATTCAGCGAGAGCCTGACCTATTGCATCTCC
CGCCGTGCACAGGGTGTCACGTTGCAAGACCTGCCTGAAACCGAACTGCCCGCTGTTCTGCAGCCGGTCG
CGGAGGCCATGGATGCGATCGCTGCGGCCGATCTTAGCCAGACGAGCGGGTTCGGCCCATTCGGACCGCA
AGGAATCGGTCAATACACTACATGGCGTGATTTCATATGCGCGATTGCTGATCCCCATGTGTATCACTGG
CAAACTGTGATGGACGACACCGTCAGTGCGTCCGTCGCGCAGGCTCTCGATGAGCTGATGCTTTGGGCCG
AGGACTGCCCCGAAGTCCGGCACCTCGTGCACGCGGATTTCGGCTCCAACAATGTCCTGACGGACAATGG
CCGCATAACAGCGGTCATTGACTGGAGCGAGGCGATGTTCGGGGATTCCCAATACGAGGTCGCCAACATC
TTCTTCTGGAGGCCGTGGTTGGCTTGTATGGAGCAGCAGACGCGCTACTTCGAGCGGAGGCATCCGGAGC
TTGCAGGATCGCCGCGGCTCCGGGCGTATATGCTCCGCATTGGTCTTGACCAACTCTATCAGAGCTTGGT
TGACGGCAATTTCGATGATGCAGCTTGGGCGCAGGGTCGATGCGACGCAATCGTCCGATCCGGAGCCGGG
ACTGTCGGGCGTACACAAATCGCCCGCAGAAGCGCGGCCGTCTGGACCGATGGCTGTGTAGAAGTACTCG
CCGATAGTGGAAACCGACGCCCCAGCACTCGTCCGAGGGCAAAGGAATAGAGTAGATGCCGACCGGGATC
CACTAGTTCTAGAGCGGCCGCCACCGCGGTGGAGCTCCAATTCGCCCTATAGTGAGTCGTATTACAATTC
ACTGGCCGTCGTTTTACAACGTCGTGACTGGGAAAACCCTGGCGTTACCCAACTTAATCGCCTTGCAGCA
CATCCCCCTTTCGCCAGCTGGCGTAATAGCGAAGAGGCCCGCACCGATCGCCCTTCCCAACAGTTGCGCA
GCCTGAATGGCGAATGGAAATTGTAAGCGTTAATATTTTGTTAAAATTCGCGTTAAATTTTTGTTAAATC
AGCTCATTTTTTAACCAATAGGCCGAAATCGGCAAAATCCCTTATAAATCAAAAGAATAGACCGAGATAG
GGT
[37 nt withheld, positions 2314-2350]
AAAGAACGTGGACTCCAACGTCAAAGG
[49 nt withheld, positions 2378-2426]
T
[91 nt withheld, positions 2428-2518]
G
[124 nt withheld, positions 2520-2643]
CAGGTGGCACTTTTCGGGGAAATGTGCGCGGAACCCCTATTTGTTTATTTTTCTAAATACATTCAAATAT
GTATCCGCTCATGAGACAATAACCCTGATAAATGCTTCAATAATATTGAAAAAGGAAGAGTATGAGTATT
CAACATTTCCGTGTCGCCCTTATTCCCTTTTTTGCGGCATTTTGCCTTCCTGTTTTTGCTCACCCAGAAA
CGCTGGTGAAAGTAAAAGATGCTGAAGATCAGTTGGGTGCACGAGTGGGTTACATCGAACTGGATCTCAA
CAGCGGTAAGATCCTTGAGAGTTTTCGCCCCGAAGAACGTTTTCCAATGATGAGCACTTTTAAAGTTCTG
CTATGTGGCGCGGTATTATCCCGTATTGACGCCGGGCAAGAGCAACTCGGTCGCCGCATACACTATTCTC
AGAATGACTTGGTTGAGTACTCACCAGTCACAGAAAAGCATCTTACGGATGGCATGACAGTAAGAGAATT
ATGCAGTGCTGCCATAACCATGAGTGATAACACTGCGGCCAACTTACTTCTGACAACGATCGGAGGACCG
AAGGAGCTAACCGCTTTTTTGCACAACATGGGGGATCATGTAACTCGCCTTGATCGTTGGGAACCGGAGC
TGAATGAAGCCATACCAAACGACGAGCGTGACACCACGATGCCTGTAGCAATGGCAACAACGTTGCGCAA
ACTATTAACTGGCGAACTACTTACTCTAGCTTCCCGGCAACAATTAATAGACTGGATGGAGGCGGATAAA
GTTGCAGGACCACTTCTGCGCTCGGCCCTTCCGGCTGGCTGGTTTATTGCTGATAAATCTGGAGCCGGTG
AGCGTGGGTCTCGCGGTATCATTGCAGCACTGGGGCCAGATGGTAAGCCCTCCCGTATCGTAGTTATCTA
CACGACGGGGAGTCAGGCAACTATGGATGAACGAAATAGACAGATCGCTGAGATAGGTGCCTCACTGATT
AAGCATTGGTAACTGTCAGACCAAGTTTACTCATATATACTTTAGATTGATTTAAAACTTCATTTTTAAT
TTAAAAGGATCTAGGTGAAGATCCTTTTTGATAATCTCATGACCAAAATCCCTTAACGTGAGTTTTCGTT
CCACTGAGCGTCAGACCCCGTAGAAAAGATCAAAGGATCTTCTTGAGATCCTTTTTTTCTGCGCGTAATC
TGCTGCTTGCAAACAAAAAAACCACCGCTACCAGCGGTGGTTTGTTTGCCGGATCAAGAGCTACCAACTC
TTTTTCCGAAGGTAACTGGCTTCAGCAGAGCGCAGATACCAAATACTGTTCTTCTAGTGTAGCCGTAGTT
AGGCCACCACTTCAAGAACTCTGTAGCACCGCCTACATACCTCGCTCTGCTAATCCTGTTACCAGTGGCT
GCTGCCAGTGGCGATAAGTCGTGTCTTACCGGGTTGGACTCAAGACGATAGTTACCGGATAAGGCGCAGC
GGTCGGGCTGAACGGGGGGTTCGTGCACACAGCCCAGCTTGGAGCGAACGACCTACACCGAACTGAGATA
CCTACAGCGTGAGCTATGAGAAAGCGCCACGCTTCCCGAAGGGAGAAAGGCGGACAGGTATCCGGTAAGC
GGCAGGGTCGGAACAGGAGAGCGCACGAGGGAGCTTCCAGGGGGAAACGCCTGGTATCTTTATAGTCCTG
TCGGGTTTCGCCACCTCTGACTTGAGCGTCGATTTTTGTGATGCTCGTCAGGGGGGCGGAGCCTATGGAA
AAACGCCAGCAACGCGGCCTTTTTACGGTTCCTGGCCTTTTGCTGGCCTTTTGCTCACATGTTCTTTCCT
GCGTTATCCCCTGATTCTGTGGATAACCGTATTACCGCCTTTGAGTGAGCTGATACCGCTCGCCGCAGCC
GAACGACCGAGCGCAGCGAGTCAGTGAGCGAGGAAGCGGAAGAG
Features (pLannotate 1.2.2; 15 found; start..end, strand, type, name):
    105..126     +  protein_bind   CAP binding site: CAP binding activates transcription in the presence of cAMP. E. coli catabolite activator protein
    141..171     +  promoter       lac promoter: promoter for the E. coli lac operon
    179..195     +  protein_bind   lac operator: The lac repressor binds to the lac operator to inhibit transcription in E. coli. This inhibition can be relieved by adding lactose or isopropyl-β-D-thiogalactopyranoside (IPTG). lac repressor encoded by lacI
    240..258     +  promoter       T3 promoter: promoter for bacteriophage T3 RNA polymerase
    270..290     -  misc_feature   MCS (fragment): pBluescript multiple cloning site
    379..549     +  ncRNA          glmS: Accession: RF00234 - glmS glucosamine-6-phosphate activated ribozyme
    915..1940    +  CDS            HygR: aminoglycoside phosphotransferase from E. coli; aph(4)-Ia; confers resistance to hygromycin
   1955..1997    -  misc_feature   MCS (fragment): pBluescript multiple cloning site
   2006..2024    -  promoter       T7 promoter: promoter for bacteriophage T7 RNA polymerase
   2027..2184    +  CDS            lacZα (fragment): LacZα fragment of β-galactosidase; lacZ fragment
   2215..2643    -  rep_origin     f1 ori (sequence partly withheld): f1 bacteriophage origin of replication; arrow indicates direction of (+) strand synthesis
   2670..2774    +  promoter       AmpR promoter: bla
   2775..3635    +  CDS            AmpR: β-lactamase; bla; confers resistance to ampicillin, carbenicillin, and related antibiotics
   3806..4394    +  rep_origin     ori: high-copy-number ColE1/pMB1/pBR322/pUC origin of replication
   4577..92      +  CDS            lacI (fragment) (across the origin): lac repressor; lacI; The lac repressor binds to the lac operator to inhibit transcription in E. coli. This inhibition can be relieved by adding lactose or isopropyl-β-D-thiogalactopyranoside (IPTG).
