[The description below was written by a language model from this plasmid's Addgene catalogue record and pLannotate feature annotations shown in this document.]
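Description:
pMOTag-M9-4H is a PCR-template plasmid for gene-specific tagging in Trypanosoma brucei, built on the pMOTag4H backbone, which the feature table shows to be pBluescript-derived. It is propagated in E. coli through a high-copy ColE1/pUC-type origin with ampicillin selection (AmpR under its own bla promoter). It also retains the usual phagemid remnants: an f1 origin, lac promoter/operator with CAP site, lacZα and lacI fragments, flanking T3 and T7 promoters, and pieces of the original multiple cloning site. None of these bacterial elements is part of the functional payload, which is meant to be amplified out rather than delivered as the intact plasmid.

The payload lies between the MCS fragments and consists of a Bacillus subtilis glmS ribozyme carrying the M9 point mutation, cloned in as a SalI fragment, followed downstream by a hygromycin resistance gene (HygR) as the selectable marker for the parasite. The catalogue purpose describes the amplified module as an M9-HA fragment, so an HA epitope tag is implied, although no tag is annotated in the feature table. No regulatory sequences driving HygR expression are annotated either. The wild-type glmS ribozyme is activated by glucosamine-6-phosphate and, when placed in a transcript, allows inducible knockdown by self-cleavage. According to the record, the M9 version permits tagging but not regulation. Primers carrying homology to a target locus can be used to amplify the tag-ribozyme-marker cassette for integration at a gene of interest. The resulting lines serve as the matched negative control for glmS riboswitch-based regulation of gene expression.
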