Addgene plasmid #106379: pMOTag-M9-4H
Purpose: Can be used as a PCR template to amplify the M9-HA point mutant of glmS fragment for gene specific tagging that only allows tagging but not regulation. Acts as a control for glmS based gene regulation
Depositing lab: Roberto Docampo. Depositing organization: University of Georgia. Publication: A Riboswitch-based Inducible Gene Expression System for Trypanosoma brucei. Cruz-Bustos T, Ramakrishnan S, Cordeiro CD, Ahmed MA, Docampo R. J Eukaryot Microbiol. 2017 Dec 19. doi: 10.1111/jeu.12493. PubMed 29265590.
Backbone
  Vector backbone: pMOTag4H
  Selectable markers: Hygromycin
Growth in bacteria
  Bacterial resistance: Ampicillin, 100 μg/mL
  Growth temperature: 37°C
  Growth strain: DH5alpha
  Copy number: Unknown
Gene/Insert
  Gene/Insert name: GlmS with M9 mutation
  Cloning method: Restriction Enzyme; 5′ cloning site SalI (unknown if destroyed); 3′ cloning site SalI (unknown if destroyed)
  Sequencing primers: 5′ CACTCATTAGGCACC
Resource information
  A portion of this plasmid was derived from a plasmid made by: The pMOTag4H vector was a gift from Dr. Thomas Seebeck (University of Bern, Bern, Switzerland). Wild type and M9 mutated Bacillus subtilis glmS ribozymes were gifts from Dr. Vasant Muralidharan (University of Georgia). The glmS fragment with M9 mutation was cloned into pmotag4H plasmid by Teresa Cruz-Bustos.
Terms and licenses: Academic/Nonprofit Terms; Industry Terms
How to cite: pMOTag-M9-4H was a gift from Roberto Docampo (Addgene plasmid # 106379 ; http://n2t.net/addgene:106379 ; RRID:Addgene_106379)
