>Addgene plasmid #106379 | pMOTag-M9-4H | depositor partial sequence | sequence record 201460 | pMOTag-M9-4H sequence 1015 bps
GAGTACCCTTACGATGTGCCTGATTACGCGTACCCATACGACGTGCCAGACTACGCATACCCGTACGATG
TGCCCGATTACGCATAGTCGACTGAGTAATTATCCCGCCCGAACTAAGCGCCCGGAAAAAGGCTTAGTTG
ACGAGGATGGAGGTTATCGAATTTTCGGCGGATGCCTCCCGGCTGAGTGTGCAGATCACAGCCGTAAGGA
TTTCTTCAAACCAAGGGGGTGACTCCTTGAACAAAGAGAAATCACATGATCTGTCGACAAAGTGTGACAA
CGTCGCACCATGTGTAGGTTTTCATTTATGTTCTTTCTTTCTTTCTTTTGTGAATTTGTTTTCTGTCTCA
AATGTTTTTAATTCGCTTGGGACCTATGTTTTTCTTGTTTTTTTGCTCACCCTTTGTGTAGGAGGCACCC
TGTCACGTCTGTGGTTGCGTGTATGCCTTCCTTCCCCTTATTCGCTTCTTCCTGTCGTGTCACACCTCTT
TCTCCCTCTCCCTTTCCGCCTTTTCTTTCAATCTTGTTTTCTCGACCAGCCCTACTAGAGGAGAAAGAAT
AGTAACCCTTTCATCAAAGAAAATAGTTCAAACGAATTGCTAGCTTAAGCTTGATCTAGAACTAGTGATG
AAAAAGCCTGAACTCACCGCGACGTCTGTCGAGAAGTTTCTGATCGAAAAGTTCGACAGCGTCTCCGACC
TGATGCAGCTCTCGGAGGGCGAAGAATCTCGTGCTTTCAGCTTCGATGTAGGAGGGCGTGGATATGTCCT
GCGGGTAAATAGCTGCGCCGATGGTTTCTACAAAGATCGTTATGTTTATCGGCACTTTGCATCGGCCGCG
CTCCCGATTCCGGAAGTGCTTGACATTGGGGAATTCAGCGAGAGCCTGACCTATTGCATCTCCCGCCGTG
CACAGGGTGTCACGTTGCAAGACCTGCCTGANNCGAACTGCCCGCTGTTCTGCAGCCGGTCGCGGAGGCC
ATGGNTGCGATCGCTGCGGCCGATCTTANCCAGAC
